>Addgene plasmid #202447 | pXPR_023d-sgCiBIRC6-1 | addgene full sequence | sequence record 408735 | Addgene NGS Result
GAGGTCGCTGAGTAGTGCGCGAGCAAAATTTAAGCTACAACAAGGCAAGGCTTGACCGACAATTGCATGA
AGAATCTGCTTAGGGTTAGGCGTTTTGCGCTGCTTCGCGATGTACGGGCCAGATATACGCGTTGACATTG
ATTATTGACTAGTTATTAATAGTAATCAATTACGGGGTCATTAGTTCATAGCCCATATATGGAGTTCCGC
GTTACATAACTTACGGTAAATGGCCCGCCTGGCTGACCGCCCAACGACCCCCGCCCATTGACGTCAATAA
TGACGTATGTTCCCATAGTAACGCCAATAGGGACTTTCCATTGACGTCAATGGGTGGAGTATTTACGGTA
AACTGCCCACTTGGCAGTACATCAAGTGTATCATATGCCAAGTACGCCCCCTATTGACGTCAATGACGGT
AAATGGCCCGCCTGGCATTATGCCCAGTACATGACCTTATGGGACTTTCCTACTTGGCAGTACATCTACG
TATTAGTCATCGCTATTACCATGGTGATGCGGTTTTGGCAGTACATCAATGGGCGTGGATAGCGGTTTGA
CTCACGGGGATTTCCAAGTCTCCACCCCATTGACGTCAATGGGAGTTTGTTTTGGCACCAAAATCAACGG
GACTTTCCAAAATGTCGTAACAACTCCGCCCCATTGACGCAAATGGGCGGTAGGCGTGTACGGTGGGAGG
TCTATATAAGCAGCGCGTTTTGCCTGTACTGGGTCTCTCTGGTTAGACCAGATCTGAGCCTGGGAGCTCT
CTGGCTAACTAGGGAACCCACTGCTTAAGCCTCAATAAAGCTTGCCTTGAGTGCTTCAAGTAGTGTGTGC
CCGTCTGTTGTGTGACTCTGGTAACTAGAGATCCCTCAGACCCTTTTAGTCAGTGTGGAAAATCTCTAGC
AGTGGCGCCCGAACAGGGACTTGAAAGCGAAAGGGAAACCAGAGGAGCTCTCTCGACGCAGGACTCGGCT
TGCTGAAGCGCGCACGGCAAGAGGCGAGGGGCGGCGACTGGTGAGTACGCCAAAAATTTTGACTAGCGGA
GGCTAGAAGGAGAGAGATGGGTGCGAGAGCGTCAGTATTAAGCGGGGGAGAATTAGATCGCGATGGGAAA
AAATTCGGTTAAGGCCAGGGGGAAAGAAAAAATATAAATTAAAACATATAGTATGGGCAAGCAGGGAGCT
AGAACGATTCGCAGTTAATCCTGGCCTGTTAGAAACATCAGAAGGCTGTAGACAAATACTGGGACAGCTA
CAACCATCCCTTCAGACAGGATCAGAAGAACTTAGATCATTATATAATACAGTAGCAACCCTCTATTGTG
TGCATCAAAGGATAGAGATAAAAGACACCAAGGAAGCTTTAGACAAGATAGAGGAAGAGCAAAACAAAAG
TAAGACCACCGCACAGCAAGCGGCCGCTGATCTTCAGACCTGGAGGAGGAGATATGAGGGACAATTGGAG
AAGTGAATTATATAAATATAAAGTAGTAAAAATTGAACCATTAGGAGTAGCACCCACCAAGGCAAAGAGA
AGAGTGGTGCAGAGAGAAAAAAGAGCAGTGGGAATAGGAGCTTTGTTCCTTGGGTTCTTGGGAGCAGCAG
GAAGCACTATGGGCGCAGCGTCAATGACGCTGACGGTACAGGCCAGACAATTATTGTCTGGTATAGTGCA
GCAGCAGAACAATTTGCTGAGGGCTATTGAGGCGCAACAGCATCTGTTGCAACTCACAGTCTGGGGCATC
AAGCAGCTCCAGGCAAGAATCCTGGCTGTGGAAAGATACCTAAAGGATCAACAGCTCCTGGGGATTTGGG
GTTGCTCTGGAAAACTCATTTGCACCACTGCTGTGCCTTGGAATGCTAGTTGGAGTAATAAATCTCTGGA
ACAGATTTGGAATCACACGACCTGGATGGAGTGGGACAGAGAAATTAACAATTACACAAGCTTAATACAC
TCCTTAATTGAAGAATCGCAAAACCAGCAAGAAAAGAATGAACAAGAATTATTGGAATTAGATAAATGGG
CAAGTTTGTGGAATTGGTTTAACATAACAAATTGGCTGTGGTATATAAAATTATTCATAATGATAGTAGG
AGGCTTGGTAGGTTTAAGAATAGTTTTTGCTGTACTTTCTATAGTGAATAGAGTTAGGCAGGGATATTCA
CCATTATCGTTTCAGACCCACCTCCCAACCCCGAGGGGACCCGACAGGCCCGAAGGAATAGAAGAAGAAG
GTGGAGAGAGAGACAGAGACAGATCCATTCGATTAGTGAACGGATCGGCACTGCGTGCGCCAATTCTGCA
GACAAATGGCAGTATTCATCCACAATTTTAAAAGAAAAGGGGGGATTGGGGGGTACAGTGCAGGGGAAAG
AATAGTAGACATAATAGCAACAGACATACAAACTAAAGAATTACAAAAACAAATTACAAAAATTCAAAAT
TTTCGGGTTTATTACAGGGACAGCAGAGATCCAGTTTGGTTAATTAAGGTACCGAGGGCCTATTTCCCAT
GATTCCTTCATATTTGCATATACGATACAAGGCTGTTAGAGAGATAATTAGAATTAATTTGACTGTAAAC
ACAAAGATATTAGTACAAAATACGTGACGTAGAAAGTAATAATTTCTTGGGTAGTTTGCAGTTTTAAAAT
TATGTTTTAAAATGGACTATCATATGCTTACCGTAACTTGAAAGTATTTCGATTTCTTGGCTTTATATAT
CTTGTGGAAAGGACGAAACACCGGCTGAGCGCAGGCCGGAAGAGTTTTAGAGCTAGAAATAGCAAGTTAA
AATAAGGCTAGTCCGTTATCAACTTGAAAAAGTGGCACCGAGTCGGTGCTTTTTTGAATTCGCTAGCTAG
GTCTTGAAAGGAGTGGGAATTGGCTCCGGTGCCCGTCAGTGGGCAGAGCGCACATCGCCCACAGTCCCCG
AGAAGTTGGGGGGAGGGGTCGGCAATTGATCCGGTGCCTAGAGAAGGTGGCGCGGGGTAAACTGGGAAAG
TGATGTCGTGTACTGGCTCCGCCTTTTTCCCGAGGGTGGGGGAGAACCGTATATAAGTGCAGTAGTCGCC
GTGAACGTTCTTTTTCGCAACGGGTTTGCCGCCAGAACACAGGACCGGTTCTAGCATCGATTGATCAACA
AGTTTGTACAAAAAAGTTGGCATGGATGCTAAGTCACTAACTGCCTGGTCCCGGACACTGGTGACCTTCA
AGGATGTATTTGTGGACTTCACCAGGGAGGAGTGGAAGCTGCTGGACACTGCTCAGCAGATCGTGTACAG
AAATGTGATGCTGGAGAACTATAAGAACCTGGTTTCCTTGGGTTATCAGCTTACTAAGCCAGATGTGATC
CTCCGGTTGGAGAAGGGAGAAGAGCCCGGCGGTTCCGGCGGAGGGTCGATGGACAAGAAGTACAGCATCG
GCCTGGCCATCGGCACCAACTCTGTGGGCTGGGCCGTGATCACCGACGAGTACAAGGTGCCCAGCAAGAA
ATTCAAGGTGCTGGGCAACACCGACCGGCACAGCATCAAGAAGAACCTGATCGGCGCCCTGCTGTTCGAC
AGCGGAGAAACAGCCGAGGCCACCCGGCTGAAGAGAACCGCCAGAAGAAGATACACCAGACGGAAGAACC
GGATCTGCTATCTGCAAGAGATCTTCAGCAACGAGATGGCCAAGGTGGACGACAGCTTCTTCCACAGACT
GGAAGAGTCCTTCCTGGTGGAAGAGGATAAGAAGCACGAGCGGCACCCCATCTTCGGCAACATCGTGGAC
GAGGTGGCCTACCACGAGAAGTACCCCACCATCTACCACCTGAGAAAGAAACTGGTGGACAGCACCGACA
AGGCCGACCTGCGGCTGATCTATCTGGCCCTGGCCCACATGATCAAGTTCCGGGGCCACTTCCTGATCGA
GGGCGACCTGAACCCCGACAACAGCGACGTGGACAAGCTGTTCATCCAGCTGGTGCAGACCTACAACCAG
CTGTTCGAGGAAAACCCCATCAACGCCAGCGGCGTGGACGCCAAGGCCATCCTGTCTGCCAGACTGAGCA
AGAGCAGACGGCTGGAAAATCTGATCGCCCAGCTGCCCGGCGAGAAGAAGAATGGCCTGTTCGGCAACCT
GATTGCCCTGAGCCTGGGCCTGACCCCCAACTTCAAGAGCAACTTCGACCTGGCCGAGGATGCCAAACTG
CAGCTGAGCAAGGACACCTACGACGACGACCTGGACAACCTGCTGGCCCAGATCGGCGACCAGTACGCCG
ACCTGTTTCTGGCCGCCAAGAACCTGTCCGACGCCATCCTGCTGAGCGACATCCTGAGAGTGAACACCGA
GATCACCAAGGCCCCCCTGAGCGCCTCTATGATCAAGAGATACGACGAGCACCACCAGGACCTGACCCTG
CTGAAAGCTCTCGTGCGGCAGCAGCTGCCTGAGAAGTACAAAGAGATTTTCTTCGACCAGAGCAAGAACG
GCTACGCCGGCTACATCGATGGCGGAGCCAGCCAGGAAGAGTTCTACAAGTTCATCAAGCCCATCCTGGA
AAAGATGGACGGCACCGAGGAACTGCTCGTGAAGCTGAACAGAGAGGACCTGCTGCGGAAGCAGCGGACC
TTCGACAACGGCAGCATCCCCCACCAGATCCACCTGGGAGAGCTGCACGCCATTCTGCGGCGGCAGGAAG
ATTTTTACCCATTCCTGAAGGACAACCGGGAAAAGATCGAGAAGATCCTGACCTTCCGCATCCCCTACTA
CGTGGGCCCTCTGGCCAGGGGAAACAGCAGATTCGCCTGGATGACCAGAAAGAGCGAGGAAACCATCACC
CCCTGGAACTTCGAGGAAGTGGTGGACAAGGGCGCCAGCGCCCAGAGCTTCATCGAGCGGATGACCAACT
TCGATAAGAACCTGCCCAACGAGAAGGTGCTGCCCAAGCACAGCCTGCTGTACGAGTACTTCACCGTGTA
CAACGAGCTGACCAAAGTGAAATACGTGACCGAGGGAATGAGAAAGCCCGCCTTCCTGAGCGGCGAGCAG
AAAAAAGCCATCGTGGACCTGCTGTTCAAGACCAACCGGAAAGTGACCGTGAAGCAGCTGAAAGAGGACT
ACTTCAAGAAAATCGAGTGCTTCGACTCCGTGGAAATCTCCGGCGTGGAAGATCGGTTCAACGCCTCCCT
GGGCACATACCACGATCTGCTGAAAATTATCAAGGACAAGGACTTCCTGGACAATGAGGAAAACGAGGAC
ATTCTGGAAGATATCGTGCTGACCCTGACACTGTTTGAGGACAGAGAGATGATCGAGGAACGGCTGAAAA
CCTATGCCCACCTGTTCGACGACAAAGTGATGAAGCAGCTGAAGCGGCGGAGATACACCGGCTGGGGCAG
GCTGAGCCGGAAGCTGATCAACGGCATCCGGGACAAGCAGTCCGGCAAGACAATCCTGGATTTCCTGAAG
TCCGACGGCTTCGCCAACAGAAACTTCATGCAGCTGATCCACGACGACAGCCTGACCTTTAAAGAGGACA
TCCAGAAAGCCCAGGTGTCCGGCCAGGGCGATAGCCTGCACGAGCACATTGCCAATCTGGCCGGCAGCCC
CGCCATTAAGAAGGGCATCCTGCAGACAGTGAAGGTGGTGGACGAGCTCGTGAAAGTGATGGGCCGGCAC
AAGCCCGAGAACATCGTGATCGAAATGGCCAGAGAGAACCAGACCACCCAGAAGGGACAGAAGAACAGCC
GCGAGAGAATGAAGCGGATCGAAGAGGGCATCAAAGAGCTGGGCAGCCAGATCCTGAAAGAACACCCCGT
GGAAAACACCCAGCTGCAGAACGAGAAGCTGTACCTGTACTACCTGCAGAATGGGCGGGATATGTACGTG
GACCAGGAACTGGACATCAACCGGCTGTCCGACTACGATGTGGACGCTATCGTGCCTCAGAGCTTTCTGA
AGGACGACTCCATCGATAACAAAGTGCTGACTCGGAGCGACAAGAACCGGGGCAAGAGCGACAACGTGCC
CTCCGAAGAGGTCGTGAAGAAGATGAAGAACTACTGGCGCCAGCTGCTGAATGCCAAGCTGATTACCCAG
AGGAAGTTCGACAATCTGACCAAGGCCGAGAGAGGCGGCCTGAGCGAACTGGATAAGGCCGGCTTCATCA
AGAGACAGCTGGTGGAAACCCGGCAGATCACAAAGCACGTGGCACAGATCCTGGACTCCCGGATGAACAC
TAAGTACGACGAGAACGACAAACTGATCCGGGAAGTGAAAGTGATCACCCTGAAGTCCAAGCTGGTGTCC
GATTTCCGGAAGGATTTCCAGTTTTACAAAGTGCGCGAGATCAACAACTACCACCACGCCCACGACGCCT
ACCTGAACGCCGTCGTGGGAACCGCCCTGATCAAAAAGTACCCTAAGCTGGAAAGCGAGTTCGTGTACGG
CGACTACAAGGTGTACGACGTGCGGAAGATGATCGCCAAGAGCGAGCAGGAAATCGGCAAGGCTACCGCC
AAGTACTTCTTCTACAGCAACATCATGAACTTTTTCAAGACCGAGATTACCCTGGCCAACGGCGAGATCC
GGAAGCGGCCTCTGATCGAGACAAACGGCGAAACAGGCGAGATCGTGTGGGATAAGGGCCGGGACTTTGC
CACCGTGCGGAAAGTGCTGTCTATGCCCCAAGTGAATATCGTGAAAAAGACCGAGGTGCAGACAGGCGGC
TTCAGCAAAGAGTCTATCCTGCCCAAGAGGAACAGCGACAAGCTGATCGCCAGAAAGAAGGACTGGGACC
CTAAGAAGTACGGCGGCTTCGACAGCCCCACCGTGGCCTATTCTGTGCTGGTGGTGGCCAAAGTGGAAAA
GGGCAAGTCCAAGAAACTGAAGAGTGTGAAAGAGCTGCTGGGGATCACCATCATGGAAAGAAGCAGCTTC
GAGAAGAATCCCATCGACTTTCTGGAAGCCAAGGGCTACAAAGAAGTGAAAAAGGACCTGATCATCAAGC
TGCCTAAGTACTCCCTGTTCGAGCTGGAAAACGGCCGGAAGAGAATGCTGGCCTCTGCCGGCGAACTGCA
GAAGGGAAACGAACTGGCCCTGCCCTCCAAATATGTGAACTTCCTGTACCTGGCCAGCCACTATGAGAAG
CTGAAGGGCTCCCCCGAGGATAATGAGCAGAAACAGCTGTTTGTGGAACAGCACAAACACTACCTGGACG
AGATCATCGAGCAGATCAGCGAGTTCTCCAAGAGAGTGATCCTGGCCGACGCTAATCTGGACAAGGTGCT
GAGCGCCTACAACAAGCACAGAGACAAGCCTATCAGAGAGCAGGCCGAGAATATCATCCACCTGTTTACC
CTGACCAATCTGGGAGCCCCTGCCGCCTTCAAGTACTTTGACACCACCATCGACCGGAAGAGGTACACCA
GCACCAAAGAGGTGCTGGACGCCACCCTGATCCACCAGAGCATCACCGGCCTGTACGAGACACGGATCGA
CCTGTCTCAGCTGGGAGGCGACGCCTATCCCTATGACGTGCCCGATTATGCCAGCCTGGGCAGCGGCTCC
CCCAAGAAAAAACGCAAGGTGGAAGATCCTAAGAAAAAGCGGAAAGTGGACGGCATTGGTAGTGGGAGCA
ACGGCAGCAGCGGATCCGGCGCAACAAACTTCTCTCTGCTGAAACAAGCCGGAGATGTCGAAGAGAATCC
TGGACCGACCGAGTACAAGCCCACGGTGCGCCTCGCCACCCGCGACGACGTCCCCAGGGCCGTACGCACC
CTCGCCGCCGCGTTCGCCGACTACCCCGCCACGCGCCACACCGTCGATCCGGACCGCCACATCGAGCGGG
TCACCGAGCTGCAAGAACTCTTCCTCACGCGCGTCGGGCTCGACATCGGCAAGGTGTGGGTCGCGGACGA
CGGCGCCGCGGTGGCGGTCTGGACCACGCCGGAGAGCGTCGAAGCGGGGGCGGTGTTCGCCGAGATCGGC
CCGCGCATGGCCGAGTTGAGCGGTTCCCGGCTGGCCGCGCAGCAACAGATGGAAGGCCTCCTGGCGCCGC
ACCGGCCCAAGGAGCCCGCGTGGTTCCTGGCCACCGTCGGAGTCTCGCCCGACCACCAGGGCAAGGGTCT
GGGCAGCGCCGTCGTGCTCCCCGGAGTGGAGGCGGCCGAGCGCGCCGGGGTGCCCGCCTTCCTGGAGACC
TCCGCGCCCCGCAACCTCCCCTTCTACGAGCGGCTCGGCTTCACCGTCACCGCCGACGTCGAGGTGCCCG
AAGGACCGCGCACCTGGTGCATGACCCGCAAGCCCGGTGCCTGAACGCGTTAAGTCGACAATCAACCTCT
GGATTACAAAATTTGTGAAAGATTGACTGGTATTCTTAACTATGTTGCTCCTTTTACGCTATGTGGATAC
GCTGCTTTAATGCCTTTGTATCATGCTATTGCTTCCCGTATGGCTTTCATTTTCTCCTCCTTGTATAAAT
CCTGGTTGCTGTCTCTTTATGAGGAGTTGTGGCCCGTTGTCAGGCAACGTGGCGTGGTGTGCACTGTGTT
TGCTGACGCAACCCCCACTGGTTGGGGCATTGCCACCACCTGTCAGCTCCTTTCCGGGACTTTCGCTTTC
CCCCTCCCTATTGCCACGGCGGAACTCATCGCCGCCTGCCTTGCCCGCTGCTGGACAGGGGCTCGGCTGT
TGGGCACTGACAATTCCGTGGTGTTGTCGGGGAAATCATCGTCCTTTCCTTGGCTGCTCGCCTGTGTTGC
CACCTGGATTCTGCGCGGGACGTCCTTCTGCTACGTCCCTTCGGCCCTCAATCCAGCGGACCTTCCTTCC
CGCGGCCTGCTGCCGGCTCTGCGGCCTCTTCCGCGTCTTCGCCTTCGCCCTCAGACGAGTCGGATCTCCC
TTTGGGCCGCCTCCCCGCGTCGACTTTAAGACCAATGACTTACAAGGCAGCTGTAGATCTTAGCCACTTT
TTAAAAGAAAAGGGGGGACTGGAAGGGCTAATTCACTCCCAACGAAGACAAGATCTGCTTTTTGCTTGTA
CTGGGTCTCTCTGGTTAGACCAGATCTGAGCCTGGGAGCTCTCTGGCTAACTAGGGAACCCACTGCTTAA
GCCTCAATAAAGCTTGCCTTGAGTGCTTCAAGTAGTGTGTGCCCGTCTGTTGTGTGACTCTGGTAACTAG
AGATCCCTCAGACCCTTTTAGTCAGTGTGGAAAATCTCTAGCAGGGCCCGTTTAAACCCGCTGATCAGCC
TCGACTGTGCCTTCTAGTTGCCAGCCATCTGTTGTTTGCCCCTCCCCCGTGCCTTCCTTGACCCTGGAAG
GTGCCACTCCCACTGTCCTTTCCTAATAAAATGAGGAAATTGCATCGCATTGTCTGAGTAGGTGTCATTC
TATTCTGGGGGGTGGGGTGGGGCAGGACAGCAAGGGGGAGGATTGGGAAGACAATAGCAGGCATGCTGGG
GATGCGGTGGGCTCTATGGCTTCTGAGGCGGAAAGAACCAGCTGGGGCTCTAGGGGGTATCCCC
[124 nt withheld, positions 9515-9638]
C
[91 nt withheld, positions 9640-9730]
A
[49 nt withheld, positions 9732-9780]
CCTTTGACGTTGGAGTCCACGTTCTTT
[37 nt withheld, positions 9808-9844]
ACCCTATCTCGGTCTATTCTTTTGATTTATAAGGGATTTTGCCGATTTCGGCCTATTGGTTAAAAAATGA
GCTGATTTAACAAAAATTTAACGCGAATTAATTCTGTGGAATGTGTGTCAGTTAGGGTGTGGAAAGTCCC
CAGGCTCCCCAGCAGGCAGAAGTATGCAAAGCATGCATCTCAATTAGTCAGCAACCAGGTGTGGAAAGTC
CCCAGGCTCCCCAGCAGGCAGAAGTATGCAAAGCATGCATCTCAATTAGTCAGCAACCATAGTCCCGCCC
CTAACTCCGCCCATCCCGCCCCTAACTCCGCCCAGTTCCGCCCATTCTCCGCCCCATGGCTGACTAATTT
TTTTTATTTATGCAGAGGCCGAGGCCGCCTCTGCCTCTGAGCTATTCCAGAAGTAGTGAGGAGGCTTTTT
TGGAGGCCTAGGCTTTTGCAAAAAGCTCCCGGGAGCTTGTATATCCATTTTCGGATCTGATCAGCACGTG
TTGACAATTAATCATCGGCATAGTATATCGGCATAGTATAATACGACAAGGTGAGGAACTAAACCATGGC
CAAGTTGACCAGTGCCGTTCCGGTGCTCACCGCGCGCGACGTCGCCGGAGCGGTCGAGTTCTGGACCGAC
CGGCTCGGGTTCTCCCGGGACTTCGTGGAGGACGACTTCGCCGGTGTGGTCCGGGACGACGTGACCCTGT
TCATCAGCGCGGTCCAGGACCAGGTGGTGCCGGACAACACCCTGGCCTGGGTGTGGGTGCGCGGCCTGGA
CGAGCTGTACGCCGAGTGGTCGGAGGTCGTGTCCACGAACTTCCGGGACGCCTCCGGGCCGGCCATGACC
GAGATCGGCGAGCAGCCGTGGGGGCGGGAGTTCGCCCTGCGCGACCCGGCCGGCAACTGCGTGCACTTCG
TGGCCGAGGAGCAGGACTGACACGTGCTACGAGATTTCGATTCCACCGCCGCCTTCTATGAAAGGTTGGG
CTTCGGAATCGTTTTCCGGGACGCCGGCTGGATGATCCTCCAGCGCGGGGATCTCATGCTGGAGTTCTTC
GCCCACCCCAACTTGTTTATTGCAGCTTATAATGGTTACAAATAAAGCAATAGCATCACAAATTTCACAA
ATAAAGCATTTTTTTCACTGCATTCTAGTTGTGGTTTGTCCAAACTCATCAATGTATCTTATCATGTCTG
TATACCGTCGACCTCTAGCTAGAGCTTGGCGTAATCATGGTCATAGCTGTTTCCTGTGTGAAATTGTTAT
CCGCTCACAATTCCACACAACATACGAGCCGGAAGCATAAAGTGTAAAGCCTGGGGTGCCTAATGAGTGA
GCTAACTCACATTAATTGCGTTGCGCTCACTGCCCGCTTTCCAGTCGGGAAACCTGTCGTGCCAGCTGCA
TTAATGAATCGGCCAACGCGCGGGGAGAGGCGGTTTGCGTATTGGGCGCTCTTCCGCTTCCTCGCTCACT
GACTCGCTGCGCTCGGTCGTTCGGCTGCGGCGAGCGGTATCAGCTCACTCAAAGGCGGTAATACGGTTAT
CCACAGAATCAGGGGATAACGCAGGAAAGAACATGTGAGCAAAAGGCCAGCAAAAGGCCAGGAACCGTAA
AAAGGCCGCGTTGCTGGCGTTTTTCCATAGGCTCCGCCCCCCTGACGAGCATCACAAAAATCGACGCTCA
AGTCAGAGGTGGCGAAACCCGACAGGACTATAAAGATACCAGGCGTTTCCCCCTGGAAGCTCCCTCGTGC
GCTCTCCTGTTCCGACCCTGCCGCTTACCGGATACCTGTCCGCCTTTCTCCCTTCGGGAAGCGTGGCGCT
TTCTCATAGCTCACGCTGTAGGTATCTCAGTTCGGTGTAGGTCGTTCGCTCCAAGCTGGGCTGTGTGCAC
GAACCCCCCGTTCAGCCCGACCGCTGCGCCTTATCCGGTAACTATCGTCTTGAGTCCAACCCGGTAAGAC
ACGACTTATCGCCACTGGCAGCAGCCACTGGTAACAGGATTAGCAGAGCGAGGTATGTAGGCGGTGCTAC
AGAGTTCTTGAAGTGGTGGCCTAACTACGGCTACACTAGAAGAACAGTATTTGGTATCTGCGCTCTGCTG
AAGCCAGTTACCTTCGGAAAAAGAGTTGGTAGCTCTTGATCCGGCAAACAAACCACCGCTGGTAGCGGTG
GTTTTTTTGTTTGCAAGCAGCAGATTACGCGCAGAAAAAAAGGATCTCAAGAAGATCCTTTGATCTTTTC
TACGGGGTCTGACGCTCAGTGGAACGAAAACTCACGTTAAGGGATTTTGGTCATGAGATTATCAAAAAGG
ATCTTCACCTAGATCCTTTTAAATTAAAAATGAAGTTTTAAATCAATCTAAAGTATATATGAGTAAACTT
GGTCTGACAGTTACCAATGCTTAATCAGTGAGGCACCTATCTCAGCGATCTGTCTATTTCGTTCATCCAT
AGTTGCCTGACTCCCCGTCGTGTAGATAACTACGATACGGGAGGGCTTACCATCTGGCCCCAGTGCTGCA
ATGATACCGCGAGACCCACGCTCACCGGCTCCAGATTTATCAGCAATAAACCAGCCAGCCGGAAGGGCCG
AGCGCAGAAGTGGTCCTGCAACTTTATCCGCCTCCATCCAGTCTATTAATTGTTGCCGGGAAGCTAGAGT
AAGTAGTTCGCCAGTTAATAGTTTGCGCAACGTTGTTGCCATTGCTACAGGCATCGTGGTGTCACGCTCG
TCGTTTGGTATGGCTTCATTCAGCTCCGGTTCCCAACGATCAAGGCGAGTTACATGATCCCCCATGTTGT
GCAAAAAAGCGGTTAGCTCCTTCGGTCCTCCGATCGTTGTCAGAAGTAAGTTGGCCGCAGTGTTATCACT
CATGGTTATGGCAGCACTGCATAATTCTCTTACTGTCATGCCATCCGTAAGATGCTTTTCTGTGACTGGT
GAGTACTCAACCAAGTCATTCTGAGAATAGTGTATGCGGCGACCGAGTTGCTCTTGCCCGGCGTCAATAC
GGGATAATACCGCGCCACATAGCAGAACTTTAAAAGTGCTCATCATTGGAAAACGTTCTTCGGGGCGAAA
ACTCTCAAGGATCTTACCGCTGTTGAGATCCAGTTCGATGTAACCCACTCGTGCACCCAACTGATCTTCA
GCATCTTTTACTTTCACCAGCGTTTCTGGGTGAGCAAAAACAGGAAGGCAAAATGCCGCAAAAAAGGGAA
TAAGGGCGACACGGAAATGTTGAATACTCATACTCTTCCTTTTTCAATATTATTGAAGCATTTATCAGGG
TTATTGTCTCATGAGCGGATACATATTTGAATGTATTTAGAAAAATAAACAAATAGGGGTTCCGCGCACA
TTTCCCCGAAAAGTGCCACCTGACGTCGACGGATCGGGAGATCTCCCGATCCCCTATGGTGCACTCTCAG
TACAATCTGCTCTGATGCCGCATAGTTAAGCCAGTATCTGCTCCCTGCTTGTGTGTTG
Features (pLannotate 1.2.2; 35 found; start..end, strand, type, name):
    134..513     +  enhancer       CMV enhancer: human cytomegalovirus immediate early enhancer
    514..713     +  promoter       CMV promoter: human cytomegalovirus (CMV) immediate early promoter
    731..911     +  LTR            5' LTR (truncated): truncated 5' long terminal repeat (LTR) from HIV-1
    958..1083    +  misc_feature   HIV-1 Ψ: packaging signal of human immunodeficiency virus type 1
   1067..1430    +  CDS            HIV-1 gag (fragment): gag protein from human immunodeficiency virus 1; gag
   1576..1809    +  misc_feature   RRE: The Rev response element (RRE) of HIV-1 allows for Rev-dependent mRNA export from the nucleus to the cytoplasm.
   2186..2286    +  CDS            Rev (fragment): human immunodeficiency virus 1 (HIV-1) Rev protein; rev; enhances nuclear export of unspliced and incompletely spliced viral mRNAs
   2336..2453    +  misc_feature   cPPT/CTS: central polypurine tract and central termination sequence of HIV-1
   2504..2744    +  promoter       U6 promoter: RNA polymerase III promoter for human U6 snRNA
   2774..2849    +  misc_RNA       gRNA scaffold: guide RNA scaffold for the Streptococcus pyogenes CRISPR/Cas9 system
   2867..2885    +  CDS            small t antigen (fragment): SV40 (simian virus 40) small t antigen
   2911..3122    +  promoter       EF-1α core promoter: core promoter for human elongation factor EF-1α
   3149..3166    +  protein_bind   attB1 (fragment): mutant version of attB; core recombination site for the Gateway® BP reaction BP Clonase™
   3202..3387    +  CDS            KRAB: Krüppel-associated box (KRAB) transcriptional repression domain from the human zinc finger protein ZNF10 (Margolin et al., 1994)
   3409..7512    +  CDS            Cas9: Cas9 (Csn1) endonuclease from the Streptococcus pyogenes Type II CRISPR/Cas system generates RNA-guided double strand breaks in DNA
   7707..8304    +  CDS            PuroR (fragment): puromycin N-acetyltransferase; pac from Streptomyces; confers resistance to puromycin
   8320..8908    +  misc_feature   WPRE: woodchuck hepatitis virus posttranscriptional regulatory element
   8959..8978    +  misc_feature   cPPT/CTS (fragment): central polypurine tract and central termination sequence of HIV-1
   8980..9213    +  LTR            3' LTR (ΔU3): self-inactivating 3' long terminal repeat (LTR) from HIV-1
   9245..9469    +  polyA_signal   bGH poly(A) signal: bovine growth hormone polyadenylation signal
   9473..9494    +  promoter       SV40 promoter (fragment): SV40 enhancer and early promoter
   9515..9943    +  rep_origin     f1 ori (sequence partly withheld): f1 bacteriophage origin of replication; arrow indicates direction of (+) strand synthesis
   9957..10286   +  promoter       SV40 promoter: SV40 enhancer and early promoter
  10334..10381   +  promoter       EM7 promoter: synthetic bacterial promoter&nbsp
  10400..10774   +  CDS            BleoR: antibiotic-binding protein; Sh ble from Streptoalloteichus hindustanus; confers resistance to bleomycin, phleomycin, and Zeocin™
  10784..10909   +  CDS            ble (fragment): BLE_KLEPN - Experimental evidence at protein level: Swiss-Prot protein existence level 1. Binding protein with a strong affinity to the bleomycin family of antibiotics. Binds to CL990; an antimitotic-antibiotic compound. From Klebsiella pneumoniae.
  10904..11025   +  polyA_signal   SV40 poly(A) signal: SV40 polyadenylation signal
  11096..11118   -  protein_bind   lac operator (fragment): The lac repressor binds to the lac operator to inhibit transcription in E. coli. This inhibition can be relieved by adding lactose or isopropyl-β-D-thiogalactopyranoside (IPTG). lac repressor encoded by lacI
  11122..11152   -  promoter       lac promoter: promoter for the E. coli lac operon
  11167..11188   -  protein_bind   CAP binding site: CAP binding activates transcription in the presence of cAMP. E. coli catabolite activator protein
  11201..11293   -  CDS            lacI (fragment): lac repressor; lacI; The lac repressor binds to the lac operator to inhibit transcription in E. coli. This inhibition can be relieved by adding lactose or isopropyl-β-D-thiogalactopyranoside (IPTG).
  11476..12064   -  rep_origin     ori: high-copy-number ColE1/pMB1/pBR322/pUC origin of replication
  12235..13095   -  CDS            AmpR: β-lactamase; bla; confers resistance to ampicillin, carbenicillin, and related antibiotics
  13096..13200   -  promoter       AmpR promoter: bla
  13259..13311   -  misc_feature   bom (fragment): basis of mobility region from pBR322
