[The description below was written by a language model from this plasmid's Addgene catalogue record and pLannotate feature annotations shown in this document.]
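Description:
pXPR_023d-sgCiBIRC6-1 is an all-in-one lentiviral CRISPR interference vector built on the pXPR_023 backbone, carrying a guide RNA directed against human BIRC6 (also known as APOLLON or BRUCE). It is propagated in E. coli through a high-copy ColE1/pUC-type origin with ampicillin resistance, and it also contains an f1 origin. The viral portion has a third-generation, self-inactivating layout: a CMV enhancer/promoter replaces the U3 region to drive a truncated HIV-1 5' LTR. This is followed by the Ψ packaging signal, a gag fragment, the RRE for Rev-dependent export, cPPT/CTS, a WPRE and a ΔU3 3' LTR.

Between the LTRs, a human U6 Pol III promoter expresses the BIRC6 spacer fused to the S. pyogenes gRNA scaffold. An EF-1α core promoter drives a KRAB repression domain placed upstream of a Cas9 coding sequence. The annotation labels this simply as Cas9. The CRISPRi purpose and the KRAB fusion imply a nuclease-dead repressor that would silence BIRC6 transcription when guided to the gene rather than cutting it, but the record does not state this explicitly.

The mammalian selection marker is inconsistent between sources. The catalogue lists hygromycin, whereas the feature table identifies a puromycin N-acetyltransferase fragment downstream of Cas9 and no hygromycin gene, so the marker should be confirmed against the sequence. Outside the LTRs, an SV40/EM7-driven bleomycin/Zeocin resistance cassette sits in the backbone.

The construct is suited to producing lentivirus for stable BIRC6 knockdown in human cells. The associated work studied a ubiquitination cascade regulating the integrated stress response and survival in carcinomas.
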