Addgene plasmid #202447: pXPR_023d-sgCiBIRC6-1
Purpose: Expression of a CRISPRi guide targeting BIRC6
Depositing lab: William Hahn. Depositing organization: Dana-Farber Cancer Institute. Publication: A Ubiquitination Cascade Regulating the Integrated Stress Response and Survival in Carcinomas. Cervia LD, Shibue T, Borah AA, Gaeta B, He L, Leung L, Li N, Moyer SM, Shim BH, Dumont N, Gonzalez A, Bick NR, Kazachkova M, Dempster JM, Krill-Burger JM, Piccioni F, Udeshi ND, Olive ME, Carr SA, Root DE, McFarland JM, Vazquez F, Hahn WC. Cancer Discov. 2023 Mar 1;13(3):766-795. doi: 10.1158/2159-8290.CD-22-1230. PubMed 36576405.
Backbone
  Vector backbone: pXPR_023
  Vector type: Mammalian Expression, Lentiviral, CRISPR
  Selectable markers: Hygromycin
Growth in bacteria
  Bacterial resistance: Ampicillin, 100 μg/mL
  Growth temperature: 37°C
  Growth strain: NEB Stable
  Copy number: High Copy
Gene/Insert
  Gene/Insert name: BIRC6 gRNA
  gRNA/shRNA sequence: GAGCGCAGGCCGGAAGAGTT
  Species: H. sapiens (human)
  Entrez Gene: BIRC6 (a.k.a. APOLLON, BRUCE)
  Promoter: hU6
  Cloning method: Restriction Enzyme; 5′ cloning site unknown (unknown if destroyed)
Terms and licenses: Academic/Nonprofit Terms; Industry Terms: Not Available to Industry
How to cite: pXPR_023d-sgCiBIRC6-1 was a gift from William Hahn (Addgene plasmid # 202447 ; http://n2t.net/addgene:202447 ; RRID:Addgene_202447)
